Addgene plasmid #51900: paavCAG-JxOFF-pre-mGRASP-mCerulean
Purpose: JxOFF-pre
Depositing lab: Jinhyun Kim. Depositing organization: Korea Institute of Science and Technology. Publication: mGRASP enables mapping mammalian synaptic connectivity with light microscopy. Kim J, Zhao T, Petralia RS, Yu Y, Peng H, Myers E, Magee JC. Nat Methods. 2011 Dec 4;9(1):96-102. doi: 10.1038/nmeth.1784. PubMed 22138823.
Backbone
  Vector backbone: paavCAG-Jx
  Backbone size w/o insert (bp): 5000
  Vector type: AAV, Cre/Lox
Growth in bacteria
  Bacterial resistance: Ampicillin, 100 μg/mL
  Growth temperature: 37°C
  Growth strain: NEB Stable
  Copy number: High Copy
Gene/Insert
  Gene/Insert name: presynaptic mGRASP (alt name: pre-mGRASP)
  Species: M. musculus (mouse)
  Insert size (bp): 1722
  GenBank ID: JN898961
Terms and licenses: Academic/Nonprofit Terms; Industry Terms: Not Available to Industry
How to cite: paavCAG-JxOFF-pre-mGRASP-mCerulean was a gift from Jinhyun Kim (Addgene plasmid # 51900 ; http://n2t.net/addgene:51900 ; RRID:Addgene_51900)
