[The description below was written by a language model from this plasmid's Addgene catalogue record and pLannotate feature annotations shown in this document.]
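Description:
paavCAG-JxOFF-pre-mGRASP-mCerulean is an AAV transfer plasmid with a Cre/lox switch, built on the paavCAG-Jx backbone to deliver the presynaptic component of the mGRASP (mammalian GFP reconstitution across synaptic partners) system. In bacteria it replicates from a high-copy ColE1/pUC-type origin and is selected with ampicillin through the β-lactamase gene. An f1 origin and a lacZα remnant are also present. Two AAV2 inverted terminal repeats, both annotated only as fragments, flank the expression cassette and allow it to be packaged into recombinant AAV particles.

Expression is driven by a CAG-type promoter made up of a CMV enhancer, the chicken β-actin promoter and chimeric intron sequences. Downstream, the coding region sits in the sense orientation between a lox66 site and an oppositely oriented lox71 site. Because these mutant sites face each other, Cre inverts the intervening segment, and recombination between a left-element and a right-element mutant gives a product that is poorly re-recombined, so the flip is effectively locked. This fits the "JxOFF" name: the cassette is expressed by default and turned off in Cre-expressing cells.

The annotated open reading frame includes a short pat-3-derived N-terminal segment (likely a signal peptide), a human CD4 fragment, a neurexin-like C-terminal region and an mCerulean fusion that marks expressing cells. The split-GFP fragment expected of pre-mGRASP is not separately annotated in the feature table, although an unannotated gap lies between the pat-3 and CD4 segments. A WPRE and an SV40 polyadenylation signal follow the cassette. The catalogue lists the insert species as mouse. Paired with a postsynaptic mGRASP construct, the vector is used to map synaptic connectivity by light microscopy.
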