Features (pLannotate 1.2.2; 20 found; start..end, strand, type, name):
      1..257     +  promoter       chicken β-actin promoter: contains a 21-bp deletion relative to the standard chicken β-actin promoter
    258..393     +  intron         hybrid intron (fragment): hybrid between chicken β-actin (CBA) and minute virus of mice (MMV) introns (Gray et al., 2011)
    482..612     +  intron         chimeric intron (fragment): chimera between introns from chicken β-actin and rabbit β-globin
    671..704     +  protein_bind   lox66: Right element (RE) mutant of loxP (Araki et al., 2010). Cre-mediated recombination occurs in the 8-bp core sequence (GCATACAT). Cre recombinase
    719..805     +  CDS            pat-3 (fragment): PAT3_CAEEL - Experimental evidence at protein level: Swiss-Prot protein existence level 1. Integrin alpha ina-1/beta pat-3 is a receptor for laminin. Integrin alpha pat-2/beta pat-3 recognizes the sequence R-G-D in its ligands (Probable). Plays a role in cell migration, morphogenesis and probably in cell-cell interactions (PubMed:19023419, PubMed:17326220, PubMed:23283987). During gonad morphogenesis, involved in distal tip cell (DTC)-mediated guidance of gonad elongation, in maintaining their sharp tapering morphology and in their migration (PubMed:19023419). Component of an integrin containi
    896..1567    +  CDS            CD4 (fragment): CD4_HUMAN - Experimental evidence at protein level: Swiss-Prot protein existence level 1. (Microbial infection) Primary receptor for human immunodeficiency virus-1 (HIV-1) (PubMed:2214026, PubMed:16331979, PubMed:9641677, PubMed:12089508). Down-regulated by HIV-1 Vpu (PubMed:17346169). Acts as a receptor for Human Herpes virus 7/HHV-7 (PubMed:7909607). From Homo sapiens (Human).
   1550..1714    +  CDS            nrxn3b (fragment): NR3BB_DANRE - Experimental evidence at transcript level: Swiss-Prot protein existence level 2. Neuronal cell surface protein that may be involved in cell recognition and cell adhesion. From Danio rerio (Zebrafish) (Brachydanio rerio).
   1721..2437    +  CDS            mCerulean: mCerulean is a basic (constitutively fluorescent) cyan fluorescent protein published in 2005, derived from Aequorea victoria. It is reported to be a very rapidly-maturing monomer.
   2467..2500    -  protein_bind   lox71: Left element (LE) mutant of loxP (Araki et al., 2010). Cre-mediated recombination occurs in the 8-bp core sequence (GCATACAT). Cre recombinase
   2513..3101    +  misc_feature   WPRE: woodchuck hepatitis virus posttranscriptional regulatory element
   3144..3265    -  polyA_signal   SV40 poly(A) signal: SV40 polyadenylation signal
   3288..3356    -  CDS            large T antigen (fragment): large T antigen from SV40 (simian virus 40)
   3427..3484    +  repeat_region  AAV2 ITR (fragment): inverted terminal repeat of adeno-associated virus serotype 2 inverted
   3644..4232    -  rep_origin     ori: high-copy-number ColE1/pMB1/pBR322/pUC origin of replication
   4403..5263    -  CDS            AmpR: β-lactamase; bla; confers resistance to ampicillin, carbenicillin, and related antibiotics
   5264..5368    -  promoter       AmpR promoter: bla
   5421..5849    -  rep_origin     f1 ori (sequence partly withheld): f1 bacteriophage origin of replication; arrow indicates direction of (+) strand synthesis
   5854..5923    -  CDS            lacZα (fragment): LacZα fragment of β-galactosidase; lacZ fragment
   5918..6050    -  repeat_region  AAV2 ITR (fragment): inverted terminal repeat of adeno-associated virus serotype 2 inverted
   6113..6361    +  enhancer       CMV enhancer (fragment): human cytomegalovirus immediate early enhancer
>Addgene plasmid #51900 | paavCAG-JxOFF-pre-mGRASP-mCerulean | addgene full sequence | sequence record 139457 | Addgene NGS result
TCGAGGTGAGCCCCACGTTCTGCTTCACTCTCCCCATCTCCCCCCCCTCCCCACCCCCAATTTTGTATTT
ATTTATTTTTTAATTATTTTGTGCAGCGATGGGGGCGGGGGGGGGGGGGGGGCGGGGCGAGGGGCGGGGC
GGGGCGAGGCGGAGAGGTGCGGCGGCAGCCAATCAGAGCGGCGCGCTCCGAAAGTTTCCTTTTATGGCGA
GGCGGCGGCGGCGGCGGCCCTATAAAAAGCGAAGCGCGCGGCGGGCGGGAGTCGCTGCGCGCTGCCTTCG
CCCCGTGCCCCGCTCCGCCGCCGCCTCGCGCCGCCCGCCCCGGCTCTGACTGACCGCGTTACTCCCACAG
GTGAGCGGGCGGGACGGCCCTTCTCCTCCGGGCTGTAATTAGCGCTTGGTTTAATGACGGCTTGTTTCTT
TTCTGTGGCTGCGTGAAAGCCTTGAGGGGCTCCGGGAGGGCCCTTTGTGCGGGGGGAGCGGCTCGGGGCT
GTCCGCGGGGGGACGGCTGCCTTCGGGGGGGACGGGGCAGGGCGGGGTTCGGCTTCTGGCGTGTGACCGG
CGGCTCTAGAGCCTCTGCTAACCATGTTCATGCCTTCTTCTTTTTCCTACAGCTCCTGGGCAACGTGCTG
GTTATTGTGCTGTCTCATCATTTTGGCAAAGAATTGGATCATAACTTCGTATAGCATACATTATACGAAC
GGTAAAGCTTGATGATCCATGCCACCTTCTACTAGTCTTTTGTTGCTTGCTGCACTTCTCCCCTTCGCTC
TTCCCGCTTCAGATTGGAAGACAGGAGAAGTCACCGCTTCCCGCGACCACATGGTGCTGCACGAATATGT
GAACGCTGCTGGCATCACAGGCGGTGGCGGATCTGGCGGCGGTGGTAGCGTCGACTTTCAGAAAGCTAGC
TCTATTGTTTATAAGAAGGAGGGGGAACAGGTGGAGTTCAGTTTCCCATTGGCCTTCACAGTCGAGAAGC
TCACAGGATCAGGAGAGTTGTGGTGGCAGGCCGAAAGAGCCTCCTCCAGCAAGAGTTGGATCACTTTTGA
TCTGAAAAACAAAGAAGTGAGCGTGAAGAGAGTCACACAGGACCCTAAGCTGCAGATGGGCAAGAAGTTG
CCTTTGCACTTGACACTCCCCCAAGCCCTGCCCCAGTATGCTGGCTCCGGGAACCTCACCCTCGCCTTGG
AGGCTAAGACCGGAAAGTTGCATCAGGAGGTCAACCTCGTGGTGATGAGGGCAACACAGCTGCAGAAGAA
CCTGACCTGCGAAGTGTGGGGTCCCACCTCACCTAAACTGATGCTGTCTCTGAAGCTGGAGAATAAGGAG
GCTAAAGTCAGTAAAAGAGAGAAGGCTGTGTGGGTCCTTAACCCGGAGGCAGGGATGTGGCAGTGTCTTC
TTAGCGACTCTGGACAGGTGCTGCTGGAGAGCAACATCAAGGTGCTTCCTACTTGGTCAACACCAGTACA
GCCGATGGCCCTGATCGTACTCGGGGGAGTCGCCGGCCTGCTTCTGTTTATCGGCCTGGGCATCTTCTTC
TGCGTACGCTACAAGTATCGCAACAGGGATGAGGGATCTTACCACGTTGACGAATCTAGGAACTATATCA
GTAACAGCGCTCAGAGTAATGGCGCCGTGGTTAAAGAGAAACAGCCCTCCAGCGCCAAATCAGCAAACAA
AAACAAGAAAAACAAGGATAAAGAGTACTACGTAAGATCTATGGTGAGCAAGGGCGAAGAGTTGTTTACA
GGGGTCGTGCCTATCCTGGTGGAGCTCGACGGAGATGTAAATGGGCACAAGTTCTCCGTAAGCGGCGAGG
GAGAAGGGGATGCCACCTACGGCAAACTGACGCTGAAGTTCATCTGTACAACAGGGAAGCTCCCCGTGCC
TTGGCCCACACTCGTCACCACCCTCACATGGGGTGTACAGTGCTTCGCCCGGTACCCTGACCACATGAAG
CAGCACGACTTCTTCAAGTCCGCTATGCCCGAGGGGTATGTTCAGGAAAGGACGATATTTTTCAAGGACG
ATGGTAACTACAAGACAAGGGCGGAGGTGAAATTCGAAGGTGACACCTTGGTGAACAGGATTGAACTCAA
GGGAATCGACTTCAAAGAAGATGGGAACATTCTCGGCCACAAGCTGGAATACAACGCCATATCTGATAAT
GTTTACATAACCGCCGACAAGCAGAAAAATGGCATAAAGGCCAATTTCAAAATCCGGCACAACATAGAGG
ATGGAAGCGTTCAGCTGGCTGACCATTACCAACAGAATACTCCCATCGGTGATGGACCTGTGCTGTTGCC
CGACAATCACTACCTTAGTACACAGAGCAAGCTGAGCAAGGACCCCAACGAAAAGAGAGATCATATGGTA
CTGCTGGAGTTTGTCACAGCTGCCGGCATAACCCTGGGTATGGATGAGCTGTACAAGTGAGAGTTTGACA
TCAAGCTATCAGATCTATAACTTCGTATAATGTATGCTATACGAACGGTACAGCTTATCGATAATCAACC
TCTGGATTACAAAATTTGTGAAAGATTGACTGGTATTCTTAACTATGTTGCTCCTTTTACGCTATGTGGA
TACGCTGCTTTAATGCCTTTGTATCATGCTATTGCTTCCCGTATGGCTTTCATTTTCTCCTCCTTGTATA
AATCCTGGTTGCTGTCTCTTTATGAGGAGTTGTGGCCCGTTGTCAGGCAACGTGGCGTGGTGTGCACTGT
GTTTGCTGACGCAACCCCCACTGGTTGGGGCATTGCCACCACCTGTCAGCTCCTTTCCGGGACTTTCGCT
TTCCCCCTCCCTATTGCCACGGCGGAACTCATCGCCGCCTGCCTTGCCCGCTGCTGGACAGGGGCTCGGC
TGTTGGGCACTGACAATTCCGTGGTGTTGTCGGGGAAATCATCGTCCTTTCCTTGGCTGCTCGCCTGTGT
TGCCACCTGGATTCTGCGCGGGACGTCCTTCTGCTACGTCCCTTCGGCCCTCAATCCAGCGGACCTTCCT
TCCCGCGGCCTGCTGCCGGCTCTGCGGCCTCTTCCGCGTCTTCGCCTTCGCCCTCAGACGAGTCGGATCT
CCCTTTGGGCCGCCTCCCCGCATCGATACCGTCGACCCGGGCGGCCGCTTCGAGCAGACATGATAAGATA
CATTGATGAGTTTGGACAAACCACAACTAGAATGCAGTGAAAAAAATGCTTTATTTGTGAAATTTGTGAT
GCTATTGCTTTATTTGTAACCATTATAAGCTGCAATAAACAAGTTAACAACAACAATTGCATTCATTTTA
TGTTTCAGGTTCAGGGGGAGATGTGGGAGGTTTTTTAAAGCAAGTAAAACCTCTACAAATGTGGTAAAAT
CGATAAGGATCTTCCTAGAGCATGGCTACGTAGATAAGTAGCATGGCGGGTTAATCATTAACTACAAGGA
ACCCCTAGTGATGGAGTTGGCCACTCCCTCTCTGCGCGCTCGCTCGCTCACTGACTCGCTGCGCTCGGTC
GTTCGGCTGCGGCGAGCGGTATCAGCTCACTCAAAGGCGGTAATACGGTTATCCACAGAATCAGGGGATA
ACGCAGGAAAGAACATGTGAGCAAAAGGCCAGCAAAAGGCCAGGAACCGTAAAAAGGCCGCGTTGCTGGC
GTTTTTCCATAGGCTCCGCCCCCCTGACGAGCATCACAAAAATCGACGCTCAAGTCAGAGGTGGCGAAAC
CCGACAGGACTATAAAGATACCAGGCGTTTCCCCCTGGAAGCTCCCTCGTGCGCTCTCCTGTTCCGACCC
TGCCGCTTACCGGATACCTGTCCGCCTTTCTCCCTTCGGGAAGCGTGGCGCTTTCTCATAGCTCACGCTG
TAGGTATCTCAGTTCGGTGTAGGTCGTTCGCTCCAAGCTGGGCTGTGTGCACGAACCCCCCGTTCAGCCC
GACCGCTGCGCCTTATCCGGTAACTATCGTCTTGAGTCCAACCCGGTAAGACACGACTTATCGCCACTGG
CAGCAGCCACTGGTAACAGGATTAGCAGAGCGAGGTATGTAGGCGGTGCTACAGAGTTCTTGAAGTGGTG
GCCTAACTACGGCTACACTAGAAGAACAGTATTTGGTATCTGCGCTCTGCTGAAGCCAGTTACCTTCGGA
AAAAGAGTTGGTAGCTCTTGATCCGGCAAACAAACCACCGCTGGTAGCGGTGGTTTTTTTGTTTGCAAGC
AGCAGATTACGCGCAGAAAAAAAGGATCTCAAGAAGATCCTTTGATCTTTTCTACGGGGTCTGACGCTCA
GTGGAACGAAAACTCACGTTAAGGGATTTTGGTCATGAGATTATCAAAAAGGATCTTCACCTAGATCCTT
TTAAATTAAAAATGAAGTTTTAAATCAATCTAAAGTATATATGAGTAAACTTGGTCTGACAGTTACCAAT
GCTTAATCAGTGAGGCACCTATCTCAGCGATCTGTCTATTTCGTTCATCCATAGTTGCCTGACTCCCCGT
CGTGTAGATAACTACGATACGGGAGGGCTTACCATCTGGCCCCAGTGCTGCAATGATACCGCGAGACCCA
CGCTCACCGGCTCCAGATTTATCAGCAATAAACCAGCCAGCCGGAAGGGCCGAGCGCAGAAGTGGTCCTG
CAACTTTATCCGCCTCCATCCAGTCTATTAATTGTTGCCGGGAAGCTAGAGTAAGTAGTTCGCCAGTTAA
TAGTTTGCGCAACGTTGTTGCCATTGCTACAGGCATCGTGGTGTCACGCTCGTCGTTTGGTATGGCTTCA
TTCAGCTCCGGTTCCCAACGATCAAGGCGAGTTACATGATCCCCCATGTTGTGCAAAAAAGCGGTTAGCT
CCTTCGGTCCTCCGATCGTTGTCAGAAGTAAGTTGGCCGCAGTGTTATCACTCATGGTTATGGCAGCACT
GCATAATTCTCTTACTGTCATGCCATCCGTAAGATGCTTTTCTGTGACTGGTGAGTACTCAACCAAGTCA
TTCTGAGAATAGTGTATGCGGCGACCGAGTTGCTCTTGCCCGGCGTCAATACGGGATAATACCGCGCCAC
ATAGCAGAACTTTAAAAGTGCTCATCATTGGAAAACGTTCTTCGGGGCGAAAACTCTCAAGGATCTTACC
GCTGTTGAGATCCAGTTCGATGTAACCCACTCGTGCACCCAACTGATCTTCAGCATCTTTTACTTTCACC
AGCGTTTCTGGGTGAGCAAAAACAGGAAGGCAAAATGCCGCAAAAAAGGGAATAAGGGCGACACGGAAAT
GTTGAATACTCATACTCTTCCTTTTTCAATATTATTGAAGCATTTATCAGGGTTATTGTCTCATGAGCGG
ATACATATTTGAATGTATTTAGAAAAATAAACAAATAGGGGTTCCGCGCACATTTCCCCGAAAAGTGCCA
CCTAAATTGTAAGCGTTAATATTTTGTTAAAATTCGCGTTAAATTTTTGTTAAATCAGCTCATTTTTTAA
CCAATAGGCCGAAATCGGCAAAATCCCTTATAAATCAAAAGAATAGACCGAGATAGGGT
[37 nt withheld, positions 5520-5556]
AAAGAACGTGGACTCCAACGTCAAAGG
[49 nt withheld, positions 5584-5632]
T
[91 nt withheld, positions 5634-5724]
G
[124 nt withheld, positions 5726-5849]
CCCATTCGCCATTCAGGCTGCGCAACTGTTGGGAAGGGCGATCGGTGCGGGCCTCTTCGCTATTACGCCA
GCTGCGCGCTCGCTCGCTCACTGAGGCCGCCCGGGCAAAGCCCGGGCGTCGGGCGACCTTTGGTCGCCCG
GCCTCAGTGAGCGAGCGAGCGCGCAGAGAGGGAGTGGCCAACTCCATCACTAGGGGTTCCTTGTAGTTAA
TGATTAACCCGCCATGCTACTTATCTACGTAGCCATGCTCTAGGAAGATCGTACCATTGACGTCAATAAT
GACGTATGTTCCCATAGTAACGCCAATAGGGACTTTCCATTGACGTCAATGGGTGGAGTATTTACGGTAA
ACTGCCCACTTGGCAGTACATCAAGTGTATCATATGCCAAGTACGCCCCCTATTGACGTCAATGACGGTA
AATGGCCCGCCTGGCATTATGCCCAGTACATGACCTTATGGGACTTTCCTACTTGGCAGTACATCTACGT
ATTAGTCATCGCTATTACCATGG
