>Addgene plasmid #51900 | paavCAG-JxOFF-pre-mGRASP-mCerulean | addgene partial sequence | sequence record 81766 | WPRE-R 5'-CATAGCGTAAAAGGAGCAACA-3'
AATCCAGAGGTTGATTATCGATAAGCTGTACCGTTCGTATAGCATACATTATACGAAGTTATAGATCTGA
TAGCTTGATGTCAAACTCTCACTTGTACAGCTCATCCATACCCAGGGTTATGCCGGCAGCTGTGACAAAC
TCCAGCAGTACCATATGATCTCTCTTTTCGTTGGGGTCCTTGCTCAGCTTGCTCTGTGTACTAAGGTAGT
GATTGTCGGGCAACAGCACAGGTCCATCACCGATGGGAGTATTCTGTTGGTAATGGTCAGCCAGCTGAAC
GCTTCCATCCTCTATGTTGTGCCGGATTTTGAAATTGGCCTTTATGCCATTTTTCTGCTTGTCGGCGGTT
ATGTAAACATTATCAGATATGGCGTTGTATTCCAGCTTGTGGCCGAGAATGTTCCCATCTTCTTTGAAGT
CGATTCCCTTGAGTTCAATCCTGTTCACCAAGGTGTCACCTTCGAATTTCACCTCCGCCCTTGTCTTGTA
GTTACCATCGTCCTTGAAAAATATCGTCCTTTCCTGAACATACCCCTCGGGCATAGCGGACTTGAAGAAG
TCGTGCTGCTTCATGTGGTCAGGGTACCGGGCGAAGCACTGTACACCCCATGTGAGGGTGGTGACGAGTG
TGGGCCAAGGCACGGGGAGCTTCCCTGTTGTACAGATGAACTTCAGCGTCAGTTTGCCGTAGGTGGCATC
CCCTTCTCCCTCGCCGCTTACGGAGAACTTGTGCCCATTTACATCTCCGTCGAGCTCCACCAGGATAGGC
ACGACCCCTGTAAACAACTCTTCGCCCT
