>Addgene plasmid #51900 | paavCAG-JxOFF-pre-mGRASP-mCerulean | addgene partial sequence | sequence record 82437 | pCAGGS5 5'-ggttcggcttctggcgtgtgacc-3'
GTTCATGCCTTCTTCTTTTTCCTACAGCTCCTGGGCAACGTGCTGGTTATTGTGCTGTCTCATCATTTTG
GCAAAGAATTGGATCATAACTTCGTATAGCATACATTATACGAACGGTAAAGCTTGATGATCCATGCCAC
CTTCTACTAGTCTTTTGTTGCTTGCTGCACTTCTCCCCTTCGCTCTTCCCGCTTCAGATTGGAAGACAGG
AGAAGTCACCGCTTCCCGCGACCACATGGTGCTGCACGAATATGTGAACGCTGCTGGCATCACAGGCGGT
GGCGGATCTGGCGGCGGTGGTAGCGTCGACTTTCAGAAAGCTAGCTCTATTGTTTATAAGAAGGAGGGGG
AACAGGTGGAGTTCAGTTTCCCATTGGCCTTCACAGTCGAGAAGCTCACAGGATCAGGAGAGTTGTGGTG
GCAGGCCGAAAGAGCCTCCTCCAGCAAGAGTTGGATCACTTTTGATCTGAAAAACAAAGAAGTGAGCGTG
AAGAGAGTCACACAGGACCCTAAGCTGCAGATGGGCAAGAAGTTGCCTTTGCACTTGACACTCCCCCAAG
CCCTGCCCCAGTATGCTGGCTCCGGGAACCTCACCCTCGCCTTGGAGGCTAAGACCGGAAAGTTGCATCA
GGAGGTCAACCTCGTGGTGATGAGGGCAACACAGCTGCAGAAGAACCTGACCTGCGAAGTGTGGGGTCCC
ACCTCACCTAAACTGATGCTGTCTCTGAAGCTGGAGAATAAGGAGGCTAAAGTCAGTAAAAGAGAGAAGG
CTGTGTG
